>Addgene plasmid #178585 | AAV-CAG-FLEX-HA-DLX2-T2A-mCherry | addgene full sequence | sequence record 354015 | Addgene Partial NGS Result
CTGCGCGCTCGCTCGCTCACTGAGGCCGCCCGGGCAAAGCCCGGGCGTCGGGCGACCTTTGGTCGCCCGG
CCTCAGTGAGCGAGCGAGCGCGCAGAGAGGGAGTGGCCAACTCCATCACTAGGGGTTCCTTGTAGTTAAT
GATTAACCCGCCATGCTACTTATCTACGTAGCCATGCTCTAGGAAGAGTACCATTGACGTCAATAATGAC
GTATGTTCCCATAGTAACGCCAATAGGGACTTTCCATTGACGTCAATGGGTGGAGTATTTACGGTAAACT
GCCCACTTGGCAGTACATCAAGTGTATCATATGCCAAGTACGCCCCCTATTGACGTCAATGACGGTAAAT
GGCCCGCCTGGCATTATGCCCAGTACATGACCTTATGGGACTTTCCTACTTGGCAGTACATCTACGTATT
AGTCATCGCTATTACCATGGTCGAGGTGAGCCCCACGTTCTGCTTCACTCTCCCCATCTCCCCCCCCTCC
CCACCCCCAATTTTGTATTTATTTATTTTTTAATTATTTTGTGCAGCGATGGGGGCGGGGGGGGGGGGGG
GGGCGCGCCRGGGGGGGGGGGGGGGGGGGGGGGGGGGGGSGGGGSGRGGCGGAGAGGTGCGGCGGCAGCC
AATCAGAGCGGCGCGCTCCGAAAGTTTCCTTTTATGGCGAGGCGGCGGCGGCGGCGGCCCTATAAAAAGC
GAAGCGCGCGGCGGGCGGGAGTCGCTGCGCGCTGCCTTCGCCCCGTGCCCCGCTCCGCCGCCGCCTCGCG
CCGCCCGCCCCGGCTCTGACTGACCGCGTTACTCCCACAGGTGAGCGGGCGGGACGGCCCTTCTCCTCCG
GGCTGTAATTAGCGCTTGGTTTAATGACGGCTTGTTTCTTTTCTGTGGCTGCGTGAAAGCCTTGAGGGGC
TCCGGGAGGGCCCTTTGTGCGGGGGGAGCGGCTCGGGGCTGTCCGCGGGGGGACGGCTGCCTTCGGGGGG
GACGGGGCAGGGCGGGGTTCGGCTTCTGGCGTGTGACCGGCGGCTCTAGAGCCTCTGCTAACCATGTTCA
TGCCTTCTTCTTTTTCCTACAGCTCCTGGGCAACGTGCTGGTTATTGTGCTGTCTCATCATTTTGGCAAA
GAATTGGATCCCCATAACTTCGTATAAAGTATCCTATACGAAGTTATATCAAAATAGGAAGACCAATGCT
TCACCATCGACCCGAATTGCCAAGCATCACCATCGACCCATAACTTCGTATAATGTATGCTATACGAAGT
TATACTAGGGATCCCCCCTCGAGCTACTTGTACAGCTCGTCCATGCCGCCGGTGGAGTGGCGGCCCTCGG
CGCGTTCGTACTGTTCCACGATGGTGTAGTCCTCGTTGTGGGAGGTGATGTCCAACTTGATGTTGACGTT
GTAGGCGCCGGGCAGCTGCACGGGCTTCTTGGCCTTGTAGGTGGTCTTGACCTCAGCGTCGTAGTGGCCG
CCGTCCTTCAGCTTCAGCCTCTGCTTGATCTCGCCCTTCAGGGCGCCGTCCTCGGGGTACATCCGCTCGG
AGGAGGCCTCCCAGCCCATGGTCTTCTTCTGCATTACGGGGCCGTCGGAGGGGAAGTTGGTGCCGCGCAG
CTTCACCTTGTAGATGAACTCGCCGTCCTGCAGGGAGGAGTCCTGGGTCACGGTCACCACGCCGCCGTCC
TCGAAGTTCATCACGCGCTCCCACTTGAAGCCCTCGGGGAAGGACAGCTTCAAGTAGTCGGGGATGTCGG
CGGGGTGCTTCACGTAGGCCTTGGAGCCGTACATGAACTGAGGGGACAGGATGTCCCAGGCGAAGGGCAG
GGGGCCACCCTTGGTCACCTTCAGCTTGGCGGTCTGGGTGCCCTCGTAGGGGCGGCCCTCGCCCTCGCCC
TCGATCTCGAACTCGTGGCCGTTCACGGAGCCCTCCATGTGCACCTTGAAGCGCATGAACTCCTTGATGA
TGGCCATGTTATCCTCCTCGCCCTTGCTCACCATGGTGGCACCGGTGGGTCCAGGATTCTCTTCGACGTC
TCCGCAGGTCAGAAGACTTCCTCTCCCCTCGCTAGAGAAAATCGTCCCCGCGCTCACCGGGGCGCCCCCG
CCGCCGTGATGGTGGTGGTGGTGATGCGGCTGCGGGGTCTGAGTGGGGTGCAGCAGCGGCGCCGTGGCCT
GCAGGTGTGAGGCGGATCCCGAGGTCTGGTGGTACCAGGGGTAGTTGCCCAGAAAAGCCGAGGCCGCGCT
GCTCGGGCTGGAGCCCGAGCTGCCGGCGCCGCTGCCGCCACTGCCCGGACCACCGCCGCCCGCCATCCGC
TGCGGCACACCAAAGTCCCAGGAGGCCGGCGCTGAGACTGGCGGCGAAGCACAAGGTGGAGAAGCGCTGG
CCCCAGGGTGCTGCTCCGAGGGGATCTCACCACTTTTCCACATCTTCTTGAACTTGGACCGGCGGTTCTG
GAACCAGATTTTGACCTGAGTCTGGGTGAGGCCCAGAGAGGCCGCCAGCTCGGCTCGCTCCGGCAAGGCC
AAGTATTGAGTCTTTTGGAAACGCCGCTGAAGAGCCGCCAGCTGGAAACTGGAGTAGATGGTGCGGGGTT
TCCGGACTTTCTTTGGCTTCCCGTTCACTATCCGAATTTCAGGCTCAAGGTCCTCCTTCTCAGGCTCGTT
GTTGGCTGGGGACGAACTGGTTCCATAGGGAGCGTAGGAGGTGTAGGCGGCGGTGTAGCCCAGGTCATAG
CTGCTCTTGGCGGAGTAAGGGACGTTGTTGAGGCCGCTGGCTTGGTACTGGTAGGAACCCATGTGCGCGT
AGGGCGAGCCCCCGCCGCCGCCGCCGCCCGCCGGGTGCTGCTGGTTGGTGTAGTAGCTGCTGTCGGTGGC
GGTGGACACCGGAAGGGTGGGCGACTCCTGGGGCTTGTGGAGGCTGCTGCTGCTGCTGCTGTTGCCACCC
GGGCCGGCGCCGCCGCCGCTCGGGGGCTGCTGGTGCTGGTGGTACGTGCTGGAGGCGGCGATCTGGGTCG
AGTGCATATCAGCCACTAGACTGTCAAAGACTCCAGTCATGCTAGCGGCGTAGTCAGGCACGTCGTATGG
GTATGCCATGGTGGCGAGCTCGGTACCGAATTCTAGTATAACTTCGTATAGGATACTTTATACGAAGTTA
TCATTGGGATTCTTCCTATTTTGATCCAAGCATCACCATCGACCCTCTAGTCCAGATCTCACCATCGACC
CATAACTTCGTATAGCATACATTATACGAAGTTATGTCCCTCGAAGAGGTTCGAATTCGATATCAAGCTT
ATCGATAATCAACCTCTGGATTACAAAATTTGTGAAAGATTGACTGGTATTCTTAACTATGTTGCTCCTT
TTACGCTATGTGGATACGCTGCTTTAATGCCTTTGTATCATGCTATTGCTTCCCGTATGGCTTTCATTTT
CTCCTCCTTGTATAAATCCTGGTTGCTGTCTCTTTATGAGGAGTTGTGGCCCGTTGTCAGGCAACGTGGC
GTGGTGTGCACTGTGTTTGCTGACGCAACCCCCACTGGTTGGGGCATTGCCACCACCTGTCAGCTCCTTT
CCGGGACTTTCGCTTTCCCCCTCCCTATTGCCACGGCGGAACTCATCGCCGCCTGCCTTGCCCGCTGCTG
GACAGGGGCTCGGCTGTTGGGCACTGACAATTCCGTGGTGTTGTCGGGGAAATCATCGTCCTTTCCTTGG
CTGCTCGCCTGTGTTGCCACCTGGATTCTGCGCGGGACGTCCTTCTGCTACGTCCCTTCGGCCCTCAATC
CAGCGGACCTTCCTTCCCGCGGCCTGCTGCCGGCTCTGCGGCCTCTTCCGCGTCTTCGCCTTCGCCCTCA
GACGAGTCGGATCTCCCTTTGGGCCGCCTCCCCGCATCGATACCGTCGACCCGGGCGGCCGCTTCGAGCA
GACATGATAAGATACATTGATGAGTTTGGACAAACCACAACTAGAATGCAGTGAAAAAAATGCTTTATTT
GTGAAATTTGTGATGCTATTGCTTTATTTGTAACCATTATAAGCTGCAATAAACAAGTTAACAACAACAA
TTGCATTCATTTTATGTTTCAGGTTCAGGGGGAGATGTGGGAGGTTTTTTAAAGCAAGTAAAACCTCTAC
AAATGTGGTAAAATCGATAAGGATCTTCCTAGAGCATGGCTACGTAGATAAGTAGCATGGCGGGTTAATC
ATTAACTACAAGGAACCCCTAGTGATGGAGTTGGCCACTCCCTCTCTGCGCGCTCGCTCGCTCACTGAGG
CCGGGCGACCAAAGGTCGCCCGACGCCCGGGCTTTGCCCGGGCGGCCTCAGTGAGCGAGCGAGCGCGCAG
CTGCATTAATGAATCGGCCAACGCGCGGGGAGAGGCGGTTTGCGTATTGGGCGCTCTTCCGCTTCCTCGC
TCACTGACTCGCTGCGCTCGGTCGTTCGGCTGCGGCGAGCGGTATCAGCTCACTCAAAGGCGGTAATACG
GTTATCCACAGAATCAGGGGATAACGCAGGAAAGAACATGTGAGCAAAAGGCCAGCAAAAGGCCAGGAAC
CGTAAAAAGGCCGCGTTGCTGGCGTTTTTCCATAGGCTCCGCCCCCCTGACGAGCATCACAAAAATCGAC
GCTCAAGTCAGAGGTGGCGAAACCCGACAGGACTATAAAGATACCAGGCGTTTCCCCCTGGAAGCTCCCT
CGTGCGCTCTCCTGTTCCGACCCTGCCGCTTACCGGATACCTGTCCGCCTTTCTCCCTTCGGGAAGCGTG
GCGCTTTCTCATAGCTCACGCTGTAGGTATCTCAGTTCGGTGTAGGTCGTTCGCTCCAAGCTGGGCTGTG
TGCACGAACCCCCCGTTCAGCCCGACCGCTGCGCCTTATCCGGTAACTATCGTCTTGAGTCCAACCCGGT
AAGACACGACTTATCGCCACTGGCAGCAGCCACTGGTAACAGGATTAGCAGAGCGAGGTATGTAGGCGGT
GCTACAGAGTTCTTGAAGTGGTGGCCTAACTACGGCTACACTAGAAGAACAGTATTTGGTATCTGCGCTC
TGCTGAAGCCAGTTACCTTCGGAAAAAGAGTTGGTAGCTCTTGATCCGGCAAACAAACCACCGCTGGTAG
CGGTGGTTTTTTTGTTTGCAAGCAGCAGATTACGCGCAGAAAAAAAGGATCTCAAGAAGATCCTTTGATC
TTTTCTACGGGGTCTGACGCTCAGTGGAACGAAAACTCACGTTAAGGGATTTTGGTCATGAGATTATCAA
AAAGGATCTTCACCTAGATCCTTTTAAATTAAAAATGAAGTTTTAAATCAATCTAAAGTATATATGAGTA
AACTTGGTCTGACAGTTACCAATGCTTAATCAGTGAGGCACCTATCTCAGCGATCTGTCTATTTCGTTCA
TCCATAGTTGCCTGACTCCCCGTCGTGTAGATAACTACGATACGGGAGGGCTTACCATCTGGCCCCAGTG
CTGCAATGATACCGCGAGACCCACGCTCACCGGCTCCAGATTTATCAGCAATAAACCAGCCAGCCGGAAG
GGCCGAGCGCAGAAGTGGTCCTGCAACTTTATCCGCCTCCATCCAGTCTATTAATTGTTGCCGGGAAGCT
AGAGTAAGTAGTTCGCCAGTTAATAGTTTGCGCAACGTTGTTGCCATTGCTACAGGCATCGTGGTGTCAC
GCTCGTCGTTTGGTATGGCTTCATTCAGCTCCGGTTCCCAACGATCAAGGCGAGTTACATGATCCCCCAT
GTTGTGCAAAAAAGCGGTTAGCTCCTTCGGTCCTCCGATCGTTGTCAGAAGTAAGTTGGCCGCAGTGTTA
TCACTCATGGTTATGGCAGCACTGCATAATTCTCTTACTGTCATGCCATCCGTAAGATGCTTTTCTGTGA
CTGGTGAGTACTCAACCAAGTCATTCTGAGAATAGTGTATGCGGCGACCGAGTTGCTCTTGCCCGGCGTC
AATACGGGATAATACCGCGCCACATAGCAGAACTTTAAAAGTGCTCATCATTGGAAAACGTTCTTCGGGG
CGAAAACTCTCAAGGATCTTACCGCTGTTGAGATCCAGTTCGATGTAACCCACTCGTGCACCCAACTGAT
CTTCAGCATCTTTTACTTTCACCAGCGTTTCTGGGTGAGCAAAAACAGGAAGGCAAAATGCCGCAAAAAA
GGGAATAAGGGCGACACGGAAATGTTGAATACTCATACTCTTCCTTTTTCAATATTATTGAAGCATTTAT
CAGGGTTATTGTCTCATGAGCGGATACATATTTGAATGTATTTAGAAAAATAAACAAATAGGGGTTCCGC
GCACATTTCCCCGAAAAGTGCCACCTAAATTGTAAGCGTTAATATTTTGTTAAAATTCGCGTTAAATTTT
TGTTAAATCAGCTCATTTTTTAACCAATAGGCCGAAATCGGCAAAATCCCTTATAAATCAAAAGAATAGA
CCGAGATAGGGT
[37 nt withheld, positions 6453-6489]
AAAGAACGTGGACTCCAACGTCAAAGG
[49 nt withheld, positions 6517-6565]
T
[91 nt withheld, positions 6567-6657]
G
[124 nt withheld, positions 6659-6782]
CCCATTCGCCATTCAGGCTGCGCAACTGTTGGGAAGGGCGATCGGTGCGGGCCTCTTCGCTATTACGCCA
G
Features (pLannotate 1.2.2; 23 found; start..end, strand, type, name):
    191..439     +  enhancer       CMV enhancer (fragment): human cytomegalovirus immediate early enhancer
    441..717     +  promoter       chicken β-actin promoter: No description available
    718..853     +  intron         hybrid intron (fragment): hybrid between chicken β-actin (CBA) and minute virus of mice (MMV) introns (Gray et al., 2011)
    942..1072    +  intron         chimeric intron (fragment): chimera between introns from chicken β-actin and rabbit β-globin
   1070..1135    +  CDS            HBB (fragment): HBB_LEPEU - Experimental evidence at protein level: Swiss-Prot protein existence level 1. Involved in oxygen transport from the lung to the various peripheral tissues. From Lepus europaeus (European hare).
   1134..1167    -  protein_bind   lox2272: Cre-mediated recombination occurs in the 8-bp core sequence (GGATACTT). lox2272 sites are compatible with each other, but incompatible with loxP or loxN sites (Lee and Saito, 1988). Cre recombinase
   1230..1263    -  protein_bind   loxP: Cre-mediated recombination occurs in the 8-bp core sequence (GCATACAT). Cre recombinase
   1284..1994    -  CDS            mCherry: monomeric derivative of DsRed fluorescent protein (Shaner et al., 2004) mammalian codon-optimized
   2067..3050    -  CDS            DLX2: DLX2_HUMAN - Experimental evidence at protein level: Swiss-Prot protein existence level 1. Acts as a transcriptional activator. Plays a role in terminal differentiation of interneurons, such as amacrine and bipolar cells in the developing retina. Likely to play a regulatory role in the development of the ventral forebrain. May play a role in craniofacial patterning and morphogenesis. From Homo sapiens (Human).
   3118..3151    +  protein_bind   lox2272: Cre-mediated recombination occurs in the 8-bp core sequence (GGATACTT). lox2272 sites are compatible with each other, but incompatible with loxP or loxN sites (Lee and Saito, 1988). Cre recombinase
   3222..3255    +  protein_bind   loxP: Cre-mediated recombination occurs in the 8-bp core sequence (GCATACAT). Cre recombinase
   3273..3297    +  misc_feature   MCS (fragment): pBluescript multiple cloning site
   3297..3885    +  misc_feature   WPRE: woodchuck hepatitis virus posttranscriptional regulatory element
   3928..4049    -  polyA_signal   SV40 poly(A) signal: SV40 polyadenylation signal
   4072..4140    -  CDS            large T antigen (fragment): large T antigen from SV40 (simian virus 40)
   4211..4344    +  repeat_region  AAV2 ITR: inverted terminal repeat of adeno-associated virus serotype 2 inverted
   4338..4394    -  CDS            lacI (fragment): lac repressor; lacI; The lac repressor binds to the lac operator to inhibit transcription in E. coli. This inhibition can be relieved by adding lactose or isopropyl-β-D-thiogalactopyranoside (IPTG).
   4577..5165    -  rep_origin     ori: high-copy-number ColE1/pMB1/pBR322/pUC origin of replication
   5336..6196    -  CDS            AmpR: β-lactamase; bla; confers resistance to ampicillin, carbenicillin, and related antibiotics
   6197..6301    -  promoter       AmpR promoter: bla
   6354..6782    -  rep_origin     f1 ori (sequence partly withheld): f1 bacteriophage origin of replication; arrow indicates direction of (+) strand synthesis
   6787..3       -  CDS            lacZα (fragment) (across the origin): LacZα fragment of β-galactosidase; lacZ fragment
   6851..130     -  repeat_region  AAV2 ITR (fragment) (across the origin): inverted terminal repeat of adeno-associated virus serotype 2 inverted
