[The description below was written by a language model from this plasmid's Addgene catalogue record and pLannotate feature annotations shown in this document.]
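Description:
AAV-CAG-FLEX-HA-DLX2-T2A-mCherry is an adeno-associated virus transfer plasmid on a pAAV backbone, designed for Cre-dependent expression of human DLX2 together with a red fluorescent reporter in mammalian cells. It is maintained in E. coli through a high-copy ColE1/pUC-type origin with ampicillin selection (AmpR under its own bla promoter), and it also carries an f1 phage origin. Two AAV2 inverted terminal repeats flank the expression cassette and allow it to be packaged into recombinant AAV particles when replication and capsid functions are supplied in trans. The annotated sequence is about 6.9 kb and is labelled a partial NGS result. One ITR is annotated only as a fragment.

Expression is driven by the constitutive CAG arrangement: CMV enhancer, chicken β-actin promoter and chimeric β-actin/β-globin intron sequences. Downstream lies a FLEX (double-inverted) switch. The coding unit, mCherry and DLX2, sits in antisense orientation relative to the promoter, bracketed by pairs of mutually incompatible lox2272 and loxP sites in opposing orientation. Without Cre, no functional product is expected. Cre inverts the cassette and then excises one site of each pair, locking it in the sense orientation. The resulting transcript encodes N-terminally HA-tagged DLX2 linked by a T2A self-cleaving peptide to mCherry, so the transcription factor and reporter are made as separate proteins. The HA tag and T2A come from the catalogue entry and are not individually annotated in the feature table. A WPRE and an SV40 polyadenylation signal follow to enhance transcript stability and processing.

DLX2 is a homeodomain transcriptional activator involved in interneuron differentiation and ventral forebrain development. The associated publication concerns in vivo astrocyte-to-neuron conversion assessed by lineage tracing, consistent with use of the vector for cell-type-restricted delivery of a reprogramming factor.
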