Addgene plasmid #178585: AAV-CAG-FLEX-HA-DLX2-T2A-mCherry
Purpose: Cre-dependent expression of HA-DLX2 and mCherry under the constitutive promoter
Depositing lab: Chun-Li Zhang. Depositing organization: University of Texas Southwestern Medical Center. Publication: Revisiting astrocyte to neuron conversion with lineage tracing in vivo. Wang LL, Serrano C, Zhong X, Ma S, Zou Y, Zhang CL. Cell. 2021 Oct 14;184(21):5465-5481.e16. doi: 10.1016/j.cell.2021.09.005. Epub 2021 Sep 27. PubMed 34582787.
Backbone
  Vector backbone: pAAV
  Backbone size w/o insert (bp): 5000
  Vector type: Mammalian Expression, AAV
Growth in bacteria
  Bacterial resistance: Ampicillin, 100 μg/mL
  Growth temperature: 30°C
  Growth strain: NEB Stable
  Copy number: High Copy
Gene/Insert
  Gene/Insert name: DLX2
  Species: H. sapiens (human)
  Insert size (bp): 1900
  Entrez Gene: DLX2 (a.k.a. TES-1, TES1)
  Tag / fusion protein: HA (N terminal on insert)
  Cloning method: Restriction Enzyme; 5′ cloning site Unknown (unknown if destroyed); 3′ cloning site Unknown (unknown if destroyed)
Terms and licenses: Academic/Nonprofit Terms; Industry Terms: Not Available to Industry
How to cite: AAV-CAG-FLEX-HA-DLX2-T2A-mCherry was a gift from Chun-Li Zhang (Addgene plasmid # 178585 ; http://n2t.net/addgene:178585 ; RRID:Addgene_178585)
